>Addgene plasmid #123108 | pDEST-CMV 3xFLAG-LC3B-G120A-GFP | addgene full sequence | sequence record 244364 | Addgene NGS Result
CGTCGACGGATCGGGAGATCTCCCGATCCCCTATGGTGCACTCTCAGTACAATCTGCTCTGATGCCGCAT
AGTTAAGCCAGTATCTGCTCCCTGCTTGTGTGTTGGAGGTCGCTGAGTAGTGCGCGAGCAAAATTTAAGC
TACAACAAGGCAAGGCTTGACCGACAATTGCATGAAGAATCTGCTTAGGGTTAGGCGTTTTGCGCTGCTT
CGCGATGTACGGGCCAGATATACGCGTTGACATTGATTATTGACTAGTTATTAATAGTAATCAATTACGG
GGTCATTAGTTCATAGCCCATATATGGAGTTCCGCGTTACATAACTTACGGTAAATGGCCCGCCTGGCTG
ACCGCCCAACGACCCCCGCCCATTGACGTCAATAATGACGTATGTTCCCATAGTAACGCCAATAGGGACT
TTCCATTGACGTCAATGGGTGGAGTATTTACGGTAAACTGCCCACTTGGCAGTACATCAAGTGTATCATA
TGCCAAGTACGCCCCCTATTGACGTCAATGACGGTAAATGGCCCGCCTGGCATTATGCCCAGTACATGAC
CTTATGGGACTTTCCTACTTGGCAGTACATCTACGTATTAGTCATCGCTATTACCATGGTGATGCGGTTT
TGGCAGTACATCAATGGGCGTGGATAGCGGTTTGACTCACGGGGATTTCCAAGTCTCCACCCCATTGACG
TCAATGGGAGTTTGTTTTGGCACCAAAATCAACGGGACTTTCCAAAATGTCGTAACAACTCCGCCCCATT
GACGCAAATGGGCGGTAGGCGTGTACGGTGGGAGGTCTATATAAGCAGAGCTCGTTTAGTGAACCGTCAG
AATTGATCTGGTACCATGGACTACAAAGACCATGACGGTGATTATAAAGATCATGACATCGATTACAAGG
ATGACGATGACAAGCTTACAAGTTTGTACAAAAAAGCAGGCTTAATGCCGTCGGAGAAGACCTTCAAGCA
GCGGCGCACCTTCGAACAAAGAGTAGAAGATGTCCGACTTATTCGAGAGCAGCATCCAACCAAAATCCCG
GTGATAATAGAACGATACAAGGGTGAGAAGCAGCTTCCTGTTCTGGATAAAACAAAGTTCCTTGTACCTG
ACCATGTCAACATGAGTGAGCTCATCAAGATAATTAGAAGGCGCTTACAGCTCAATGCTAATCAGGCCTT
CTTCCTGTTGGTGAACGGACACAGCATGGTCAGCGTCTCCACACCAATCTCAGAGGTGTATGAGAGTGAG
AAAGATGAAGATGGATTCCTGTACATGGTCTATGCCTCCCAGGAGACGTTCGCGATGAAATTGTCAGTGT
ACCCAGCTTTCTTGTACAAAGTGGTTCGATCTAGACTCGAGATGGTGAGCAAGGGCGAGGAGCTGTTCAC
CGGGGTGGTGCCCATCCTGGTCGAGCTGGACGGCGACGTAAACGGCCACAAGTTCAGCGTGTCCGGCGAG
GGCGAGGGCGATGCCACCTACGGCAAGCTGACCCTGAAGTTCATCTGCACCACCGGCAAGCTGCCCGTGC
CCTGGCCCACCCTCGTGACCACCCTGACCTACGGCGTGCAGTGCTTCAGCCGCTACCCCGACCACATGAA
GCAGCACGACTTCTTCAAGTCCGCCATGCCCGAAGGCTACGTCCAGGAGCGCACCATCTTCTTCAAGGAC
GACGGCAACTACAAGACCCGCGCCGAGGTGAAGTTCGAGGGCGACACCCTGGTGAACCGCATCGAGCTGA
AGGGCATCGACTTCAAGGAGGACGGCAACATCCTGGGGCACAAGCTGGAGTACAACTACAACAGCCACAA
CGTCTATATCATGGCCGACAAGCAGAAGAACGGCATCAAGGTGAACTTCAAGATCCGCCACAACATCGAG
GACGGCAGCGTGCAGCTCGCCGACCACTACCAGCAGAACACCCCCATCGGCGACGGCCCCGTGCTGCTGC
CCGACAACCACTACCTGAGCACCCAGTCCGCCCTGAGCAAAGACCCCAACGAGAAGCGCGATCACATGGT
CCTGCTGGAGTTCGTGACCGCCGCCGGGATCACTCTCGGCATGGACGAGCTGTACAAGTAATTAATTAAG
ATAAACCCGCTGATCAGCCTCGACTGTGCCTTCTAGTTGCCAGCCATCTGTTGTTTGCCCCTCCCCCGTG
CCTTCCTTGACCCTGGAAGGTGCCACTCCCACTGTCCTTTCCTAATAAAATGAGGAAATTGCATCGCATT
GTCTGAGTAGGTGTCATTCTATTCTGGGGGGTGGGGTGGGGCAGGACAGCAAGGGGGAGGATTGGGAAGA
CAATAGCAGGCATGCTGGGGATGCGGTGGGCTCTATGGCTTCTGAGGCGGAAAGAACCAGCTGGGGCTCT
AGGGGGTATCCCC
[124 nt withheld, positions 2394-2517]
C
[91 nt withheld, positions 2519-2609]
A
[49 nt withheld, positions 2611-2659]
CCTTTGACGTTGGAGTCCACGTTCTTT
[37 nt withheld, positions 2687-2723]
ACCCTATCTCGGTCTATTCTTTTGATTTATAAGGGATTTTGCCGATTTCGGCCTATTGGTTAAAAAATGA
GCTGATTTAACAAAAATTTAACGCGAATTAATTCTGTGGAATGTGTGTCAGTTAGGGTGTGGAAAGTCCC
CAGGCTCCCCAGCAGGCAGAAGTATGCAAAGCATGCATCTCAATTAGTCAGCAACCAGGTGTGGAAAGTC
CCCAGGCTCCCCAGCAGGCAGAAGTATGCAAAGCATGCATCTCAATTAGTCAGCAACCATAGTCCCGCCC
CTAACTCCGCCCATCCCGCCCCTAACTCCGCCCAGTTCCGCCCATTCTCCGCCCCATGGCTGACTAATTT
TTTTTATTTATGCAGAGGCCGAGGCCGCCTCTGCCTCTGAGCTATTCCAGAAGTAGTGAGGAGGCTTTTT
TGGAGGCCTAGGCTTTTGCAAAAAGCTCCCGGGAGCTTGTATATCCATTTTCGGATCTGATCAAGAGACA
GGATGAGGATCGTTTCGCATGATTGAACAAGATGGATTGCACGCAGGTTCTCCGGCCGCTTGGGTGGAGA
GGCTATTCGGCTATGACTGGGCACAACAGACAATCGGCTGCTCTGATGCCGCCGTGTTCCGGCTGTCAGC
GCAGGGGCGCCCGGTTCTTTTTGTCAAGACCGACCTGTCCGGTGCCCTGAATGAACTGCAGGACGAGGCA
GCGCGGCTATCGTGGCTGGCCACGACGGGCGTTCCTTGCGCAGCTGTGCTCGACGTTGTCACTGAAGCGG
GAAGGGACTGGCTGCTATTGGGCGAAGTGCCGGGGCAGGATCTCCTGTCATCTCACCTTGCTCCTGCCGA
GAAAGTATCCATCATGGCTGATGCAATGCGGCGGCTGCATACGCTTGATCCGGCTACCTGCCCATTCGAC
CACCAAGCGAAACATCGCATCGAGCGAGCACGTACTCGGATGGAAGCCGGTCTTGTCGATCAGGATGATC
TGGACGAAGAGCATCAGGGGCTCGCGCCAGCCGAACTGTTCGCCAGGCTCAAGGCGCGCATGCCCGACGG
CGAGGATCTCGTCGTGACCCATGGCGATGCCTGCTTGCCGAATATCATGGTGGAAAATGGCCGCTTTTCT
GGATTCATCGACTGTGGCCGGCTGGGTGTGGCGGACCGCTATCAGGACATAGCGTTGGCTACCCGTGATA
TTGCTGAAGAGCTTGGCGGCGAATGGGCTGACCGCTTCCTCGTGCTTTACGGTATCGCCGCTCCCGATTC
GCAGCGCATCGCCTTCTATCGCCTTCTTGACGAGTTCTTCTGAGCGGGACTCTGGGGTTCGAAATGACCG
ACCAAGCGACGCCCAACCTGCCATCACGAGATTTCGATTCCACCGCCGCCTTCTATGAAAGGTTGGGCTT
CGGAATCGTTTTCCGGGACGCCGGCTGGATGATCCTCCAGCGCGGGGATCTCATGCTGGAGTTCTTCGCC
CACCCCAACTTGTTTATTGCAGCTTATAATGGTTACAAATAAAGCAATAGCATCACAAATTTCACAAATA
AAGCATTTTTTTCACTGCATTCTAGTTGTGGTTTGTCCAAACTCATCAATGTATCTTATCATGTCTGTAT
ACCGTCGACCTCTAGCTAGAGCTTGGCGTAATCATGGTCATAGCTGTTTCCTGTGTGAAATTGTTATCCG
CTCACAATTCCACACAACATACGAGCCGGAAGCATAAAGTGTAAAGCCTGGGGTGCCTAATGAGTGAGCT
AACTCACATTAATTGCGTTGCGCTCACTGCCCGCTTTCCAGTCGGGAAACCTGTCGTGCCAGCTGCATTA
ATGAATCGGCCAACGCGCGGGGAGAGGCGGTTTGCGTATTGGGCGCTCTTCCGCTTCCTCGCTCACTGAC
TCGCTGCGCTCGGTCGTTCGGCTGCGGCGAGCGGTATCAGCTCACTCAAAGGCGGTAATACGGTTATCCA
CAGAATCAGGGGATAACGCAGGAAAGAACATGTGAGCAAAAGGCCAGCAAAAGGCCAGGAACCGTAAAAA
GGCCGCGTTGCTGGCGTTTTTCCATAGGCTCCGCCCCCCTGACGAGCATCACAAAAATCGACGCTCAAGT
CAGAGGTGGCGAAACCCGACAGGACTATAAAGATACCAGGCGTTTCCCCCTGGAAGCTCCCTCGTGCGCT
CTCCTGTTCCGACCCTGCCGCTTACCGGATACCTGTCCGCCTTTCTCCCTTCGGGAAGCGTGGCGCTTTC
TCATAGCTCACGCTGTAGGTATCTCAGTTCGGTGTAGGTCGTTCGCTCCAAGCTGGGCTGTGTGCACGAA
CCCCCCGTTCAGCCCGACCGCTGCGCCTTATCCGGTAACTATCGTCTTGAGTCCAACCCGGTAAGACACG
ACTTATCGCCACTGGCAGCAGCCACTGGTAACAGGATTAGCAGAGCGAGGTATGTAGGCGGTGCTACAGA
GTTCTTGAAGTGGTGGCCTAACTACGGCTACACTAGAAGAACAGTATTTGGTATCTGCGCTCTGCTGAAG
CCAGTTACCTTCGGAAAAAGAGTTGGTAGCTCTTGATCCGGCAAACAAACCACCGCTGGTAGCGGTGGTT
TTTTTGTTTGCAAGCAGCAGATTACGCGCAGAAAAAAAGGATCTCAAGAAGATCCTTTGATCTTTTCTAC
GGGGTCTGACGCTCAGTGGAACGAAAACTCACGTTAAGGGATTTTGGTCATGAGATTATCAAAAAGGATC
TTCACCTAGATCCTTTTAAATTAAAAATGAAGTTTTAAATCAATCTAAAGTATATATGAGTAAACTTGGT
CTGACAGTTACCAATGCTTAATCAGTGAGGCACCTATCTCAGCGATCTGTCTATTTCGTTCATCCATAGT
TGCCTGACTCCCCGTCGTGTAGATAACTACGATACGGGAGGGCTTACCATCTGGCCCCAGTGCTGCAATG
ATACCGCGAGACCCACGCTCACCGGCTCCAGATTTATCAGCAATAAACCAGCCAGCCGGAAGGGCCGAGC
GCAGAAGTGGTCCTGCAACTTTATCCGCCTCCATCCAGTCTATTAATTGTTGCCGGGAAGCTAGAGTAAG
TAGTTCGCCAGTTAATAGTTTGCGCAACGTTGTTGCCATTGCTACAGGCATCGTGGTGTCACGCTCGTCG
TTTGGTATGGCTTCATTCAGCTCCGGTTCCCAACGATCAAGGCGAGTTACATGATCCCCCATGTTGTGCA
AAAAAGCGGTTAGCTCCTTCGGTCCTCCGATCGTTGTCAGAAGTAAGTTGGCCGCAGTGTTATCACTCAT
GGTTATGGCAGCACTGCATAATTCTCTTACTGTCATGCCATCCGTAAGATGCTTTTCTGTGACTGGTGAG
TACTCAACCAAGTCATTCTGAGAATAGTGTATGCGGCGACCGAGTTGCTCTTGCCCGGCGTCAATACGGG
ATAATACCGCGCCACATAGCAGAACTTTAAAAGTGCTCATCATTGGAAAACGTTCTTCGGGGCGAAAACT
CTCAAGGATCTTACCGCTGTTGAGATCCAGTTCGATGTAACCCACTCGTGCACCCAACTGATCTTCAGCA
TCTTTTACTTTCACCAGCGTTTCTGGGTGAGCAAAAACAGGAAGGCAAAATGCCGCAAAAAAGGGAATAA
GGGCGACACGGAAATGTTGAATACTCATACTCTTCCTTTTTCAATATTATTGAAGCATTTATCAGGGTTA
TTGTCTCATGAGCGGATACATATTTGAATGTATTTAGAAAAATAAACAAATAGGGGTTCCGCGCACATTT
CCCCGAAAAGTGCCACCTGA
Features (pLannotate 1.2.2; 22 found; start..end, strand, type, name):
     32..84      -  misc_feature   bom (fragment): basis of mobility region from pBR322
    239..618     +  enhancer       CMV enhancer: human cytomegalovirus immediate early enhancer
    619..822     +  promoter       CMV promoter: human cytomegalovirus (CMV) immediate early promoter
    859..924     +  CDS            3xFLAG: three tandem FLAG® epitope tags, followed by an enterokinase cleavage site
    928..952     +  protein_bind   attB1: mutant version of attB; recombination site for the Gateway® BP reaction BP Clonase™
    955..1329    +  CDS            LC3B: human LC3 protein; MAP1LC3B; Atg8 family member found on autophagosomes
   1331..1355    -  protein_bind   attB2: mutant version of attB; recombination site for the Gateway® BP reaction BP Clonase™
   1372..2091    +  CDS            EGFP: the original enhanced GFP (Yang et al., 1996) mammalian codon-optimized
   2124..2348    +  polyA_signal   bGH poly(A) signal: bovine growth hormone polyadenylation signal
   2352..2373    +  promoter       SV40 promoter (fragment): SV40 enhancer and early promoter
   2394..2822    +  rep_origin     f1 ori (sequence partly withheld): f1 bacteriophage origin of replication; arrow indicates direction of (+) strand synthesis
   2836..3165    +  promoter       SV40 promoter: SV40 enhancer and early promoter
   3232..4023    +  CDS            neo: KKA2_KLEPN - Also known as kan, nptII. Experimental evidence at protein level: Swiss-Prot protein existence level 1. Resistance to kanamycin, neomycin, paromomycin, ribostamycin, butirosin and gentamicin B. From Klebsiella pneumoniae.
   4047..4205    +  CDS            ble (fragment): BLE_KLEPN - Experimental evidence at protein level: Swiss-Prot protein existence level 1. Binding protein with a strong affinity to the bleomycin family of antibiotics. Binds to CL990; an antimitotic-antibiotic compound. From Klebsiella pneumoniae.
   4200..4321    +  polyA_signal   SV40 poly(A) signal: SV40 polyadenylation signal
   4394..4410    -  protein_bind   lac operator: The lac repressor binds to the lac operator to inhibit transcription in E. coli. This inhibition can be relieved by adding lactose or isopropyl-β-D-thiogalactopyranoside (IPTG). lac repressor encoded by lacI
   4418..4448    -  promoter       lac promoter: promoter for the E. coli lac operon
   4463..4484    -  protein_bind   CAP binding site: CAP binding activates transcription in the presence of cAMP. E. coli catabolite activator protein
   4497..4589    -  CDS            lacI (fragment): lac repressor; lacI; The lac repressor binds to the lac operator to inhibit transcription in E. coli. This inhibition can be relieved by adding lactose or isopropyl-β-D-thiogalactopyranoside (IPTG).
   4772..5360    -  rep_origin     ori: high-copy-number ColE1/pMB1/pBR322/pUC origin of replication
   5531..6391    -  CDS            AmpR: β-lactamase; bla; confers resistance to ampicillin, carbenicillin, and related antibiotics
   6392..6496    -  promoter       AmpR promoter: bla
