[The description below was written by a language model from this plasmid's Addgene catalogue record and pLannotate feature annotations shown in this document.]
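Description:
pDEST-CMV 3xFLAG-LC3B-G120A-GFP is a mammalian expression plasmid produced by Gateway recombination of human MAP1LC3B (LC3B) into the pDEST-CMV-3xFLAG-gateway-EGFP destination backbone. It is maintained in E. coli through a high-copy ColE1/pUC-type origin and an ampicillin resistance gene (β-lactamase) driven by its own promoter. An f1 origin is also present, along with short remnants of lac regulatory sequences and a bom fragment carried over from the backbone. For selection in mammalian cells, an SV40 early promoter drives the neomycin phosphotransferase gene, terminated by an SV40 poly(A) signal, allowing G418 selection of stable transfectants.

The expression cassette uses the human CMV immediate-early enhancer and promoter to transcribe a single fusion open reading frame: an N-terminal 3xFLAG epitope, an attB1 recombination scar, the LC3B coding sequence, an attB2 scar, and a C-terminal EGFP, followed by the bovine growth hormone polyadenylation signal. The LC3B insert carries a glycine 120 to alanine substitution. Glycine 120 is the residue after which ATG4 proteases normally cleave pro-LC3B to expose the C-terminal glycine needed for lipidation, so in a wild-type version of this reporter cleavage would separate the FLAG-tagged LC3B from the EGFP moiety. The G120A mutation is expected to block this processing, leaving the full-length double-tagged fusion intact. According to the record, the construct therefore serves as a non-cleavable negative control in cell-based assays that monitor ATG4 activity and LC3/GABARAP processing, with the FLAG and EGFP tags allowing detection of both ends of the protein.
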