Addgene plasmid #123108: pDEST-CMV 3xFLAG-LC3B-G120A-GFP
Purpose: Expresses 3xFLAG-LC3B-G120A-EGFP in mammalian cells, negative control for monitoring ATG4 activity.
Depositing lab: Robin Ketteler. Depositing organization: University College London. Publication: Redundancy of human ATG4 protease isoforms in autophagy and LC3/GABARAP processing revealed in cells. Agrotis A, Pengo N, Burden JJ, Ketteler R. Autophagy. 2019 Jan 21. doi: 10.1080/15548627.2019.1569925. PubMed 30661429.
Backbone
  Vector backbone: pDEST-CMV-3xFLAG-gateway-EGFP
  Backbone size w/o insert (bp): 6111
  Vector type: Mammalian Expression
  Selectable markers: Neomycin (select with G418)
Growth in bacteria
  Bacterial resistance: Ampicillin, 100 μg/mL
  Growth temperature: 37°C
  Growth strain: DH5alpha
  Copy number: High Copy
Gene/Insert
  Gene/Insert name: Microtubule-associated proteins 1A/1B light chain 3B
  Species: H. sapiens (human)
  Insert size (bp): 378
  Mutation: Glycine 120 to Alanine
  GenBank ID: NM_022818.4
  Entrez Gene: MAP1LC3B (a.k.a. ATG8F, LC3B, MAP1A/1BLC3, MAP1LC3B-a)
  Promoter: CMV
  Tag / fusion protein: 3xFLAG (N terminal on backbone); EGFP (C terminal on backbone)
  Cloning method: Gateway Cloning
  Sequencing primers: 5′ CMVF_pCDNA3; 3′ EGFP Nrev
Terms and licenses: Academic/Nonprofit Terms; Industry Terms: Not Available to Industry
How to cite: pDEST-CMV 3xFLAG-LC3B-G120A-GFP was a gift from Robin Ketteler (Addgene plasmid # 123108 ; http://n2t.net/addgene:123108 ; RRID:Addgene_123108)
